>Addgene plasmid #55944 | mStrawberry-ER-3 | addgene full sequence | sequence record 358374 | Addgene NGS Result
CATGCATTAGTTATTAATAGTAATCAATTACGGGGTCATTAGTTCATAGCCCATATATGGAGTTCCGCGT
TACATAACTTACGGTAAATGGCCCGCCTGGCTGACCGCCCAACGACCCCCGCCCATTGACGTCAATAATG
ACGTATGTTCCCATAGTAACGCCAATAGGGACTTTCCATTGACGTCAATGGGTGGAGTATTTACGGTAAA
CTGCCCACTTGGCAGTACATCAAGTGTATCATATGCCAAGTACGCCCCCTATTGACGTCAATGACGGTAA
ATGGCCCGCCTGGCATTATGCCCAGTACATGACCTTATGGGACTTTCCTACTTGGCAGTACATCTACGTA
TTAGTCATCGCTATTACCATGGTGATGCGGTTTTGGCAGTACATCAATGGGCGTGGATAGCGGTTTGACT
CACGGGGATTTCCAAGTCTCCACCCCATTGACGTCAATGGGAGTTTGTTTTGGCACCAAAATCAACGGGA
CTTTCCAAAATGTCGTAACAACTCCGCCCCATTGACGCAAATGGGCGGTAGGCGTGTACGGTGGGAGGTC
TATATAAGCAGAGCTGGTTTAGTGAACCGTCAGATCCGCTAGCATGCTGCTATCCGTGCCGTTGCTGCTC
GGCCTCCTCGGCCTGGCCGTCGCCGACCGGTCGATGGTGAGCAAGGGCGAGGAGAATAACATGGCCATCA
TCAAGGAGTTCATGCGCTTCAAGGTGCGCATGGAGGGCTCCGTGAACGGCCACGAGTTCGAGATCGAGGG
CGAGGGCGAGGGCCGCCCCTACGAGGGCACCCAGACCGCCAAGCTGAAGGTGACCAAGGGTGGCCCCCTG
CCCTTCGCCTGGGACATCCTAACCCCCAACTTCACCTACGGCTCCAAGGCCTACGTGAAGCACCCCGCCG
ACATCCCCGACTACTTGAAGCTGTCCTTCCCCGAGGGCTTCAAGTGGGAGCGCGTGATGAACTTCGAGGA
CGGCGGCGTGGTGACCGTGACCCAGGACTCCTCCCTGCAGGACGGCGAGTTCATCTACAAGGTGAAGCTG
CGCGGCACCAACTTCCCCTCCGACGGCCCCGTAATGCAGAAGAAGACCATGGGCTGGGAGGCCTCCTCCG
AGCGGATGTACCCCGAGGACGGCGCCCTGAAGGGCGAGATCAAGATGAGGCTGAAGCTGAAGGACGGCGG
CCACTACGACGCTGAGGTCAAGACCACCTACAAGGCCAAGAAGCCCGTGCAGCTGCCCGGCGCCTACATC
GTCGGCATCAAGTTGGACATCACCTCCCACAACGAGGACTACACCATCGTGGAACTGTACGAACGCGCCG
AGGGCCGCCACTCCACCGGCGGCATGGACGAGCTGTACAAGAAGGACGAGCTGTAAGAATTCTGCAGTCG
ACGGTACCGCGGGCCCGGGATCCACCGGATCTAGATAACTGATCATAATCAGCCATACCACATTTGTAGA
GGTTTTACTTGCTTTAAAAAACCTCCCACACCTCCCCCTGAACCTGAAACATAAAATGAATGCAATTGTT
GTTGTTAACTTGTTTATTGCAGCTTATAATGGTTACAAATAAAGCAATAGCATCACAAATTTCACAAATA
AAGCATTTTTTTCACTGCATTCTAGTTGTGGTTTGTCCAAACTCATCAATGTATCTTAAGGCGTAAATTG
TAAGCGTTAATATTTTGTTAAAATTCGCGTTAAATTTTTGTTAAATCAGCTCATTTTTTAACCAATAGGC
CGAAATCGGCAAAATCCCTTATAAATCAAAAGAATAGACCGAGATAGGGT
[37 nt withheld, positions 1801-1837]
AAAGAACGTGGACTCCAACGTCAAAGG
[49 nt withheld, positions 1865-1913]
T
[91 nt withheld, positions 1915-2005]
G
[124 nt withheld, positions 2007-2130]
CAGGTGGCACTTTTCGGGGAAATGTGCGCGGAACCCCTATTTGTTTATTTTTCTAAATACATTCAAATAT
GTATCCGCTCATGAGACAATAACCCTGATAAATGCTTCAATAATATTGAAAAAGGAAGAGTCCTGAGGCG
GAAAGAACCAGCTGTGGAATGTGTGTCAGTTAGGGTGTGGAAAGTCCCCAGGCTCCCCAGCAGGCAGAAG
TATGCAAAGCATGCATCTCAATTAGTCAGCAACCAGGTGTGGAAAGTCCCCAGGCTCCCCAGCAGGCAGA
AGTATGCAAAGCATGCATCTCAATTAGTCAGCAACCATAGTCCCGCCCCTAACTCCGCCCATCCCGCCCC
TAACTCCGCCCAGTTCCGCCCATTCTCCGCCCCATGGCTGACTAATTTTTTTTATTTATGCAGAGGCCGA
GGCCGCCTCGGCCTCTGAGCTATTCCAGAAGTAGTGAGGAGGCTTTTTTGGAGGCCTAGGCTTTTGCAAA
GATCGATCAAGAGACAGGATGAGGATCGTTTCGCATGATTGAACAAGATGGATTGCACGCAGGTTCTCCG
GCCGCTTGGGTGGAGAGGCTATTCGGCTATGACTGGGCACAACAGACAATCGGCTGCTCTGATGCCGCCG
TGTTCCGGCTGTCAGCGCAGGGGCGCCCGGTTCTTTTTGTCAAGACCGACCTGTCCGGTGCCCTGAATGA
ACTGCAAGACGAGGCAGCGCGGCTATCGTGGCTGGCCACGACGGGCGTTCCTTGCGCAGCTGTGCTCGAC
GTTGTCACTGAAGCGGGAAGGGACTGGCTGCTATTGGGCGAAGTGCCGGGGCAGGATCTCCTGTCATCTC
ACCTTGCTCCTGCCGAGAAAGTATCCATCATGGCTGATGCAATGCGGCGGCTGCATACGCTTGATCCGGC
TACCTGCCCATTCGACCACCAAGCGAAACATCGCATCGAGCGAGCACGTACTCGGATGGAAGCCGGTCTT
GTCGATCAGGATGATCTGGACGAAGAGCATCAGGGGCTCGCGCCAGCCGAACTGTTCGCCAGGCTCAAGG
CGAGCATGCCCGACGGCGAGGATCTCGTCGTGACCCATGGCGATGCCTGCTTGCCGAATATCATGGTGGA
AAATGGCCGCTTTTCTGGATTCATCGACTGTGGCCGGCTGGGTGTGGCGGACCGCTATCAGGACATAGCG
TTGGCTACCCGTGATATTGCTGAAGAGCTTGGCGGCGAATGGGCTGACCGCTTCCTCGTGCTTTACGGTA
TCGCCGCTCCCGATTCGCAGCGCATCGCCTTCTATCGCCTTCTTGACGAGTTCTTCTGAGCGGGACTCTG
GGGTTCGAAATGACCGACCAAGCGACGCCCAACCTGCCATCACGAGATTTCGATTCCACCGCCGCCTTCT
ATGAAAGGTTGGGCTTCGGAATCGTTTTCCGGGACGCCGGCTGGATGATCCTCCAGCGCGGGGATCTCAT
GCTGGAGTTCTTCGCCCACCCTAGGGGGAGGCTAACTGAAACACGGAAGGAGACAATACCGGAAGGAACC
CGCGCTATGACGGCAATAAAAAGACAGAATAAAACGCACGGTGTTGGGTCGTTTGTTCATAAACGCGGGG
TTCGGTCCCAGGGCTGGCACTCTGTCGATACCCCACCGAGACCCCATTGGGGCCAATACGCCCGCGTTTC
TTCCTTTTCCCCACCCCACCCCCCAAGTTCGGGTGAAGGCCCAGGGCTCGCAGCCAACGTCGGGGCGGCA
GGCCCTGCCATAGCCTCAGGTTACTCATATATACTTTAGATTGATTTAAAACTTCATTTTTAATTTAAAA
GGATCTAGGTGAAGATCCTTTTTGATAATCTCATGACCAAAATCCCTTAACGTGAGTTTTCGTTCCACTG
AGCGTCAGACCCCGTAGAAAAGATCAAAGGATCTTCTTGAGATCCTTTTTTTCTGCGCGTAATCTGCTGC
TTGCAAACAAAAAAACCACCGCTACCAGCGGTGGTTTGTTTGCCGGATCAAGAGCTACCAACTCTTTTTC
CGAAGGTAACTGGCTTCAGCAGAGCGCAGATACCAAATACTGTTCTTCTAGTGTAGCCGTAGTTAGGCCA
CCACTTCAAGAACTCTGTATCACCGCCTACATACCTCGCTCTGCTAATCCTGTTACCAGTGGCTGCTGCC
AGTGGCGATAAGTCGTGTCTTACCGGGTTGGACTCAAGACGATAGTTACCGGATAAGGCGCAGCGGTCGG
GCTGAACGGGGGGTTCGTGCACACAGCCCAGCTTGGAGCGAACGACCTACACCGAACTGAGATACCTACA
GCGTGAGCTATGAGAAAGCGCCACGCTTCCCGAAGGGAGAAAGGCGGACAGGTATCCGGTAAGCGGCAGG
GTCGGAACAGGAGAGCGCACGAGGGAGCTTCCAGGGGGAAACGCCTGGTATCTTTATAGTCCTGTCGGGT
TTCGCCACCTCTGACTTGAGCGTCGATTTTTGTGATGCTCGTCAGGGGGGCGGAGCCTATGGAAAAACGC
CAGCAACGCGGCCTTTTTACGGTTCCTGGCCTTTTGCTGGCCTTTTGCTCACATGTTCTTTCCTGCGTTA
TCCCCTGATTCTGTGGATAACCGTATTACCGC
Features (pLannotate 1.2.2; 14 found; start..end, strand, type, name):
     68..371     +  enhancer       CMV enhancer: human cytomegalovirus immediate early enhancer
    372..575     +  promoter       CMV promoter: human cytomegalovirus (CMV) immediate early promoter
    664..1371    +  CDS            mStrawberry: mStrawberry is a basic (constitutively fluorescent) red fluorescent protein published in 2004, derived from Discosoma sp.. It is reported to be a somewhat slowly-maturing monomer with low acid sensitivity.
   1387..1423    +  misc_feature   MCS (fragment): multiple cloning site
   1440..1524    +  CDS            large T antigen (fragment): large T antigen from SV40 (simian virus 40)
   1547..1668    +  polyA_signal   SV40 poly(A) signal: SV40 polyadenylation signal
   1702..2130    -  rep_origin     f1 ori (sequence partly withheld): f1 bacteriophage origin of replication; arrow indicates direction of (+) strand synthesis
   2157..2261    +  promoter       AmpR promoter: bla
   2263..2620    +  promoter       SV40 promoter: SV40 enhancer and early promoter
   2655..3449    +  CDS            NeoR/KanR: aminoglycoside phosphotransferase from Tn5; aph(3')-II (or nptII); confers resistance to neomycin, kanamycin, and G418 (Geneticin®)
   3470..3622    +  CDS            ble (fragment): BLE_KLEPN - Experimental evidence at protein level: Swiss-Prot protein existence level 1. Binding protein with a strong affinity to the bleomycin family of antibiotics. Binds to CL990; an antimitotic-antibiotic compound. From Klebsiella pneumoniae.
   3681..3728    +  polyA_signal   HSV TK poly(A) signal: herpes simplex virus thymidine kinase polyadenylation signal (Cole and Stacy, 1985)
   3819..3835    -  polyA_signal   bGH poly(A) signal (fragment): bovine growth hormone polyadenylation signal
   4057..4645    +  rep_origin     ori: high-copy-number ColE1/pMB1/pBR322/pUC origin of replication
