[The description below was written by a language model from this plasmid's Addgene catalogue record and pLannotate feature annotations shown in this document.]
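Description:
mStrawberry-ER-3 is a mammalian expression plasmid that labels the endoplasmic reticulum with the red fluorescent protein mStrawberry (excitation 574 nm, emission 596 nm). It is built on an mStrawberry fluorescent-protein backbone of about 4.75 kb. A high-copy ColE1/pUC-type origin drives replication in E. coli, and an f1 origin is also present. Selection relies on a single Tn5 NeoR/KanR gene placed behind tandem bacterial (bla) and SV40 early promoters and terminated by an HSV TK polyadenylation signal. This arrangement gives kanamycin resistance in bacteria and G418 resistance in transfected mammalian cells.

The expression cassette uses the human CMV immediate-early enhancer and promoter, followed by the fluorescent protein coding region and an SV40 poly(A) signal. According to the catalogue entry, the insert is the ER signal peptide from human calreticulin (CALR), fused to mStrawberry, which would direct the nascent protein into the secretory pathway and the ER lumen. The automated feature table does not annotate the signal peptide as a separate element. There is a gap of roughly 90 nt between the CMV promoter and the start of the annotated mStrawberry CDS, where such a leader could lie, but the record does not confirm its position. The record also does not mention any ER retention motif. Small annotated fragments (MCS remnant, SV40 large T antigen, ble, bGH poly(A)) are probably backbone remnants or annotation artefacts rather than functional parts.

The construct is suited to transient or G418-selected stable expression in mammalian cells as an ER marker for fluorescence microscopy, including co-localisation with probes in other spectral channels.
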