Addgene plasmid #55944: mStrawberry-ER-3
Purpose: Localization: Endoplasmic Reticulum, Excitation: 574, Emission: 596
Depositing lab: Michael Davidson. Depositing organization: Florida State University, Tallahassee.
Backbone
  Vector backbone: mStrawberry
  Backbone size w/o insert (bp): 4750
  Vector type: Mammalian Expression
  Selectable markers: Neomycin (select with G418)
Growth in bacteria
  Bacterial resistance: Kanamycin, 50 μg/mL
  Growth temperature: 37°C
  Growth strain: DH5alpha
  Copy number: High Copy
Gene/Insert
  Gene/Insert name: ER (alt name: NM_004343.3)
  Species: H. sapiens (human)
  Mutation: ER Signal Peptide
  Entrez Gene: CALR (a.k.a. CALR1, CRT, HEL-S-99n, RO, SSA, cC1qR)
  Promoter: CMV
  Tag / fusion protein: mStrawberry
  Cloning method: Unknown
  Sequencing primers: 5′ CMV-F; 3′ SV40pA-R
Terms and licenses: Academic/Nonprofit Terms; Industry Terms: Not Available to Industry
Depositor comments: . Excitation = 574; Emission = 596
How to cite: mStrawberry-ER-3 was a gift from Michael Davidson (Addgene plasmid # 55944 ; http://n2t.net/addgene:55944 ; RRID:Addgene_55944)
