>Addgene plasmid #55944 | mStrawberry-ER-3 | analyzer sequence | sequence record 86849
CCCCATGACGTCATGGAGTTTGTTTGCACCAAATCAACGGGACTTTCCAAAATGTCGTACACTCCGCCCC
ATTGACGCAAATGGGCGGTAGGCGTGTACGGTGGGAGGTCTATATAAGCAGAGCTGGTTTAGTGAACCGT
CAGATCCGCTAGCATGCTGCTATCCGTGCCGTTGCTGCTCGGCCTCCTCGGCCTGGCCGTCGCCGACCGG
TCGATGGTGAGCAAGGGCGAGGAGAATAACATGGCCATCATCAAGGAGTTCATGCGCTTCAAGGTGCGCA
TGGAGGGCTCCGTGAACGGCCACGAGTTCGAGATCGAGGGCGAGGGCGAGGGCCGCCCCTACGAGGGCAC
CCAGACCGCCAAGCTGAAGGTGACCAAGGGTGGCCCCCTGCCCTTCGCCTGGGACATCCTAACCCCCAAC
TTCACCTACGGCTCCAAGGCCTACGTGAAGCACCCCGCCGACATCCCCGACTACTTGAAGCTGTCCTTCC
CCGAGGGCTTCAAGTGGGAGCGCGTGATGAACTTCGAGGACGGCGGCGTGGTGACCGTGACCCAGGACTC
CTCCCTGCAGGACGGCGAGTTCATCTACAAGGTGAAGCTGCGCGGCACCAACTTCCCCTCCGACGGCCCC
GTAATGCAGAAGAAGACCATGGGCTGGGAGGCCTCCTCCGAGCGGATGTACCCCGAGGACGGCGCCCTGA
AGGGCGAGATCAAGATGAGGCTGAAGCTGAAGGACGGCGGCCACTACGACGCTGAGGTCAAGACCACCTA
CAAGGCCAAGAAGCCCGTGCAGCTGCCCGGCGCCTACATCGTCGGCATCAAGTTGGACATCACCTCCCAC
AACGAGGACTACACCATCGTGGAACTGTACGAACGCGCCGAGGGCCGCCACTCCACCGGCGGCATGGACG
AGCTGTACAAGAAGGACGAGCTGTAAGAATTCTGCAGTCGACGGTACCGCGGGCCCGGGATCCACCGGAT
CTAGATAACTGATCATAATCAGCCATACCACATTTGTAGAGGTTTTACTTGCTTTAAAAACCTCCCACAC
CTCCCCCTGAACCTGAAACATAAATGAATGCAATTGTTGTTGTTAACTTGTTTATTGCAGCTATATGGTA
CAATAAAGCATAGCATCACAAATTTCACAAATAAGCATTTTTCACTGCATCTA
